Addgene plasmid #139041: pXF130
Purpose: MosSCI SapTrap assembly: Cassette 3 for 4-cassette system
Depositing lab: Erik Griffin. Depositing organization: Dartmouth College and Medical School. Publication: SapTrap Assembly of Caenorhabditis elegans MosSCI Transgene Vectors. Fan X, Henau S, Feinstein J, Miller SI, Han B, Frokjaer-Jensen C, Griffin EE. G3 (Bethesda). 2019 Dec 17. pii: g3.119.400822. doi: 10.1534/g3.119.400822. PubMed 31848219.
Backbone
  Vector backbone: Zero blunt TOPO
  Backbone manufacturer: Thermo Fisher Scientific
  Backbone size w/o insert (bp): 3519
  Vector type: Worm Expression
Growth in bacteria
  Bacterial resistance: Kanamycin, 50 μg/mL
  Growth temperature: 37°C
  Growth strain: DH5alpha
  Copy number: High Copy
Gene/Insert
  Gene/Insert name: mkate2 (includes STOP codon)
  Species: C. elegans (nematode)
  Cloning method: TOPO Cloning
Terms and licenses: Academic/Nonprofit Terms; Industry Terms: Not Available to Industry
How to cite: pXF130 was a gift from Erik Griffin (Addgene plasmid # 139041 ; http://n2t.net/addgene:139041 ; RRID:Addgene_139041)
