[The description below was written by a language model from this plasmid's Addgene catalogue record and pLannotate feature annotations shown in this document.]
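Description:
pXF130 is a donor (module) plasmid for the SapTrap assembly system used to build Caenorhabditis elegans MosSCI transgene vectors. It supplies "cassette 3" in the four-cassette version of that scheme. It is built in the Zero Blunt TOPO cloning backbone and is catalogued as a worm expression construct, although it serves as a source of one building block rather than a complete expression vector. It is maintained in E. coli at high copy from a ColE1/pUC-type origin and selected with kanamycin through the Tn5-derived NeoR/KanR gene. The backbone also carries a BleoR (Sh ble) marker.

The insert is an mKate2 coding sequence that includes its own stop codon, which suggests it is meant to occupy a terminal position in the assembled reading frame, for example as a C-terminal tag. The automated annotation labels this roughly 840 nt reading frame as mNeptune. That label most likely reflects sequence similarity, since both are far-red fluorescent proteins derived from Entacmaea quadricolor, and the catalogue identity of mKate2 should be taken as the intended one.

The insert sits in the TOPO cloning site, flanked by SP6 and T7 promoters and downstream of the lac promoter/operator. This placement interrupts the lacZα–ccdB fusion that provides positive selection for recombinants in this backbone. No worm promoter or 3′ UTR is annotated, and these would presumably come from the other cassettes. The SapI sites that release the module in SapTrap assembly are not annotated in the feature table. The assembled products are intended for Mos1-mediated single-copy insertion of fluorescently tagged transgenes in worms.
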