Features (pLannotate 1.2.2; 15 found; start..end, strand, type, name):
      2..94      +  CDS            lacI (fragment): lac repressor; lacI; The lac repressor binds to the lac operator to inhibit transcription in E. coli. This inhibition can be relieved by adding lactose or isopropyl-β-D-thiogalactopyranoside (IPTG).
    107..128     +  protein_bind   CAP binding site: CAP binding activates transcription in the presence of cAMP. E. coli catabolite activator protein
    143..173     +  promoter       lac promoter: promoter for the E. coli lac operon
    181..197     +  protein_bind   lac operator: The lac repressor binds to the lac operator to inhibit transcription in E. coli. This inhibition can be relieved by adding lactose or isopropyl-β-D-thiogalactopyranoside (IPTG). lac repressor encoded by lacI
    239..257     +  promoter       SP6 promoter: promoter for bacteriophage SP6 RNA polymerase
    369..1208    +  CDS            mNeptune: mNeptune is a basic (constitutively fluorescent) far red fluorescent protein published in 2009, derived from Entacmaea quadricolor. It is reported to be a rapidly-maturing monomer with moderate acid sensitivity.
   1293..1311    -  promoter       T7 promoter: promoter for bacteriophage T7 RNA polymerase
   1314..1461    +  CDS            lacZα (fragment): LacZα fragment of β-galactosidase; lacZ fragment
   1471..1774    +  CDS            ccdB (fragment): CcdB, a bacterial toxin that poisons DNA gyrase; ccdB; Plasmids containing the ccdB gene cannot be propagated in standard E. coli strains.
   1822..2091    +  CDS            tnpA (fragment): TN5P_ECOLX - Also known as tnp. Experimental evidence at protein level: Swiss-Prot protein existence level 1. Mediates transposition of transposon Tn5 by a 'cut and paste' mechanism. First, the monomeric transposase binds the 19 bp inverted DNA repeats flanking the transposon. Then, dimerization of the DNA- bound transposase creates a synaptic DNA complex. After nicking of the first DNA strand, excision of the transposon proceeds through a series of intermediates. The transposase then mediates the insertion of the transposon at a new site by strand transfer. The activity of the wild- type tran
   2123..2917    +  CDS            NeoR/KanR: aminoglycoside phosphotransferase from Tn5; aph(3')-II (or nptII); confers resistance to neomycin, kanamycin, and G418 (Geneticin®)
   2938..2988    -  misc_feature   bom (fragment): basis of mobility region from pBR322
   3015..3103    +  promoter       AmpR promoter (fragment): bla
   3123..3497    +  CDS            BleoR: antibiotic-binding protein; Sh ble from Streptoalloteichus hindustanus; confers resistance to bleomycin, phleomycin, and Zeocin™
   3635..4223    +  rep_origin     ori: high-copy-number ColE1/pMB1/pBR322/pUC origin of replication
>Addgene plasmid #139041 | pXF130 | addgene full sequence | sequence record 273967 | Addgene NGS Result
AGCGCCCAATACGCAAACCGCCTCTCCCCGCGCGTTGGCCGATTCATTAATGCAGCTGGCACGACAGGTT
TCCCGACTGGAAAGCGGGCAGTGAGCGCAACGCAATTAATGTGAGTTAGCTCACTCATTAGGCACCCCAG
GCTTTACACTTTATGCTTCCGGCTCGTATGTTGTGTGGAATTGTGAGCGGATAACAATTTCACACAGGAA
ACAGCTATGACCATGATTACGCCAAGCTATTTAGGTGACACTATAGAATACTCAAGCTATGCATCAAGCT
TGGTACCGAGCTCGGATCCACTAGTAACGGCCGCCAGTGTGCTGGAATTCGCCCTTGCAGCTCTTCGGGT
GGAGGTGGAGGTGTCTCCGAGCTCATTAAAGAAAACATGCATATGAAGCTCTACATGGAGGGAACCGTCA
ACAACCACCACTTCAAGTGCACCTCCGAGGGAGAGGGAAAGCCATACGAGGGAACCCAAACCATGCGTAT
CAAGGCCGTCGAGGGAGGACCACTCCCATTCGCCTTCGACATCCTCGCCACCTCCTTCATGTACGGATCC
AAGGTAAGTTTAAACATATATATACTAACTAACCCTGATTATTTAAATTTTCAGACCTTCATCAACCACA
CCCAAGGAATCCCAGACTTCTTCAAGCAATCCTTCCCAGAGGGATTCACCTGGGAGCGTGTCACCACCTA
CGAGGACGGAGGAGTCCTCACCGCCACCCAAGACACCTCCCTCCAAGACGGATGCCTCATCTACAACGTC
AAGGTAAGTTTAAACAGTTCGGTACTAACTAACCATACATATTTAAATTTTCAGATCCGTGGAGTCAACT
TCCCATCCAACGGACCAGTCATGCAAAAGAAGACCCTCGGATGGGAGGCCTCCACCGAGACCCTCTACCC
AGCCGACGGAGGACTTGAGGGACGTGCCGACATGGCCCTCAAGCTCGTCGGAGGAGGACACCTCATCTGC
AACCTCAAGGTAAGTTTAAACATGATTTTACTAACTAACTAATCTGATTTAAATTTTCAGACCACCTACC
GTTCCAAGAAGCCAGCCAAGAACCTCAAGATGCCAGGAGTCTACTACGTCGACCGTCGTCTTGAGCGTAT
CAAGGAGGCCGACAAGGAGACCTACGTCGAGCAACACGAGGTCGCCGTCGCCCGTTACTGCGACCTCCCA
TCCAAGCTCGGACACCGTTAACGAAGAGCTGCAAGGGCGAATTCTGCAGATATCCATCACACTGGCGGCC
GCTCGAGCATGCATCTAGAGGGCCCAATTCGCCCTATAGTGAGTCGTATTACAATTCACTGGCCGTCGTT
TTACAACGTCGTGACTGGGAAAACCCTGGCGTTACCCAACTTAATCGCCTTGCAGCACATCCCCCTTTCG
CCAGCTGGCGTAATAGCGAAGAGGCCCGCACCGATCGCCCTTCCCAACAGTTGCGCAGCCTATACGTACG
GCAGTTTAAGGTTTACACCTATAAAAGAGAGAGCCGTTATCGTCTGTTTGTGGATGTACAGAGTGATATT
ATTGACACGCCGGGGCGACGGATGGTGATCCCCCTGGCCAGTGCACGTCTGCTGTCAGATAAAGTCTCCC
GTGAACTTTACCCGGTGGTGCATATCGGGGATGAAAGCTGGCGCATGATGACCACCGATATGGCCAGTGT
GCCGGTCTCCGTTATCGGGGAAGAAGTGGCTGATCTCAGCCACCGCGAAAATGACATCAAAAACGCCATT
AACCTGATGTTCTGGGGAATATAAATGTCAGGCATGAGATTATCAAAAAGGATCTTCACCTAGATCCTTT
TCACGTAGAAAGCCAGTCCGCAGAAACGGTGCTGACCCCGGATGAATGTCAGCTACTGGGCTATCTGGAC
AAGGGAAAACGCAAGCGCAAAGAGAAAGCAGGTAGCTTGCAGTGGGCTTACATGGCGATAGCTAGACTGG
GCGGTTTTATGGACAGCAAGCGAACCGGAATTGCCAGCTGGGGCGCCCTCTGGTAAGGTTGGGAAGCCCT
GCAAAGTAAACTGGATGGCTTTCTTGCCGCCAAGGATCTGATGGCGCAGGGGATCAAGCTCTGATCAAGA
GACAGGATGAGGATCGTTTCGCATGATTGAACAAGATGGATTGCACGCAGGTTCTCCGGCCGCTTGGGTG
GAGAGGCTATTCGGCTATGACTGGGCACAACAGACAATCGGCTGCTCTGATGCCGCCGTGTTCCGGCTGT
CAGCGCAGGGGCGCCCGGTTCTTTTTGTCAAGACCGACCTGTCCGGTGCCCTGAATGAACTGCAAGACGA
GGCAGCGCGGCTATCGTGGCTGGCCACGACGGGCGTTCCTTGCGCAGCTGTGCTCGACGTTGTCACTGAA
GCGGGAAGGGACTGGCTGCTATTGGGCGAAGTGCCGGGGCAGGATCTCCTGTCATCTCACCTTGCTCCTG
CCGAGAAAGTATCCATCATGGCTGATGCAATGCGGCGGCTGCATACGCTTGATCCGGCTACCTGCCCATT
CGACCACCAAGCGAAACATCGCATCGAGCGAGCACGTACTCGGATGGAAGCCGGTCTTGTCGATCAGGAT
GATCTGGACGAAGAGCATCAGGGGCTCGCGCCAGCCGAACTGTTCGCCAGGCTCAAGGCGAGCATGCCCG
ACGGCGAGGATCTCGTCGTGACCCATGGCGATGCCTGCTTGCCGAATATCATGGTGGAAAATGGCCGCTT
TTCTGGATTCATCGACTGTGGCCGGCTGGGTGTGGCGGACCGCTATCAGGACATAGCGTTGGCTACCCGT
GATATTGCTGAAGAGCTTGGCGGCGAATGGGCTGACCGCTTCCTCGTGCTTTACGGTATCGCCGCTCCCG
ATTCGCAGCGCATCGCCTTCTATCGCCTTCTTGACGAGTTCTTCTGAATTATTAACGCTTACAATTTCCT
GATGCGGTATTTTCTCCTTACGCATCTGTGCGGTATTTCACACCGCATCAGGTGGCACTTTTCGGGGAAA
TGTGCGCGGAACCCCTATTTGTTTATTTTTCTAAATACATTCAAATATGTATCCGCTCATGAGACAATAA
CCCTGATAAATGCTTCAATAATAGCACGTGAGGAGGGCCACCATGGCCAAGTTGACCAGTGCCGTTCCGG
TGCTCACCGCGCGCGACGTCGCCGGAGCGGTCGAGTTCTGGACCGACCGGCTCGGGTTCTCCCGGGACTT
CGTGGAGGACGACTTCGCCGGTGTGGTCCGGGACGACGTGACCCTGTTCATCAGCGCGGTCCAGGACCAG
GTGGTGCCGGACAACACCCTGGCCTGGGTGTGGGTGCGCGGCCTGGACGAGCTGTACGCCGAGTGGTCGG
AGGTCGTGTCCACGAACTTCCGGGACGCCTCCGGGCCGGCCATGACCGAGATCGGCGAGCAGCCGTGGGG
GCGGGAGTTCGCCCTGCGCGACCCGGCCGGCAACTGCGTGCACTTCGTGGCCGAGGAGCAGGACTGACAC
GTGCTAAAACTTCATTTTTAATTTAAAAGGATCTAGGTGAAGATCCTTTTTGATAATCTCATGACCAAAA
TCCCTTAACGTGAGTTTTCGTTCCACTGAGCGTCAGACCCCGTAGAAAAGATCAAAGGATCTTCTTGAGA
TCCTTTTTTTCTGCGCGTAATCTGCTGCTTGCAAACAAAAAAACCACCGCTACCAGCGGTGGTTTGTTTG
CCGGATCAAGAGCTACCAACTCTTTTTCCGAAGGTAACTGGCTTCAGCAGAGCGCAGATACCAAATACTG
TTCTTCTAGTGTAGCCGTAGTTAGGCCACCACTTCAAGAACTCTGTAGCACCGCCTACATACCTCGCTCT
GCTAATCCTGTTACCAGTGGCTGCTGCCAGTGGCGATAAGTCGTGTCTTACCGGGTTGGACTCAAGACGA
TAGTTACCGGATAAGGCGCAGCGGTCGGGCTGAACGGGGGGTTCGTGCACACAGCCCAGCTTGGAGCGAA
CGACCTACACCGAACTGAGATACCTACAGCGTGAGCTATGAGAAAGCGCCACGCTTCCCGAAGGGAGAAA
GGCGGACAGGTATCCGGTAAGCGGCAGGGTCGGAACAGGAGAGCGCACGAGGGAGCTTCCAGGGGGAAAC
GCCTGGTATCTTTATAGTCCTGTCGGGTTTCGCCACCTCTGACTTGAGCGTCGATTTTTGTGATGCTCGT
CAGGGGGGCGGAGCCTATGGAAAAACGCCAGCAACGCGGCCTTTTTACGGTTCCTGGCCTTTTGCTGGCC
TTTTGCTCACATGTTCTTTCCTGCGTTATCCCCTGATTCTGTGGATAACCGTATTACCGCCTTTGAGTGA
GCTGATACCGCTCGCCGCAGCCGAACGACCGAGCGCAGCGAGTCAGTGAGCGAGGAAGCGGAAG
