>Addgene plasmid #139041 | pXF130 | depositor partial sequence | sequence record 268994 | mkate2 with 2 SapI sites
GCAGCTCTTCGGGTGGAGGTGGAGGTGTCTCCGAGCTCATTAAAGAAAACATGCATATGAAGCTCTACAT
GGAGGGAACCGTCAACAACCACCACTTCAAGTGCACCTCCGAGGGAGAGGGAAAGCCATACGAGGGAACC
CAAACCATGCGTATCAAGGCCGTCGAGGGAGGACCACTCCCATTCGCCTTCGACATCCTCGCCACCTCCT
TCATGTACGGATCCAAGGTAAGTTTAAACATATATATACTAACTAACCCTGATTATTTAAATTTTCAGAC
CTTCATCAACCACACCCAAGGAATCCCAGACTTCTTCAAGCAATCCTTCCCAGAGGGATTCACCTGGGAG
CGTGTCACCACCTACGAGGACGGAGGAGTCCTCACCGCCACCCAAGACACCTCCCTCCAAGACGGATGCC
TCATCTACAACGTCAAGGTAAGTTTAAACAGTTCGGTACTAACTAACCATACATATTTAAATTTTCAGAT
CCGTGGAGTCAACTTCCCATCCAACGGACCAGTCATGCAAAAGAAGACCCTCGGATGGGAGGCCTCCACC
GAGACCCTCTACCCAGCCGACGGAGGACTTGAGGGACGTGCCGACATGGCCCTCAAGCTCGTCGGAGGAG
GACACCTCATCTGCAACCTCAAGGTAAGTTTAAACATGATTTTACTAACTAACTAATCTGATTTAAATTT
TCAGACCACCTACCGTTCCAAGAAGCCAGCCAAGAACCTCAAGATGCCAGGAGTCTACTACGTCGACCGT
CGTCTTGAGCGTATCAAGGAGGCCGACAAGGAGACCTACGTCGAGCAACACGAGGTCGCCGTCGCCCGTT
ACTGCGACCTCCCATCCAAGCTCGGACACCGTTAACGAAGAGCTGC
